LOCUS       Exported 7672 bp ds-DNA circular SYN 12-MAY-2021
DEFINITION  synthetic circular DNA
ACCESSION   .
VERSION     .
KEYWORDS    pcDNA5/FRT/TO HIS HSPH3
SOURCE      synthetic DNA construct
  ORGANISM  synthetic DNA construct
REFERENCE   1 (bases 1 to 7672)
  AUTHORS   Hageman J, Kampinga HH
  TITLE     Computational analysis of the human HSPH/HSPA/DNAJ family and
            cloning of a human HSPH/HSPA/DNAJ expression library.
  JOURNAL   Cell Stress Chaperones. 2008 Aug 7. ():.
  PUBMED    18686016
REFERENCE   2 (bases 1 to 7672)
  AUTHORS   .
  TITLE     Direct Submission
  JOURNAL   Exported May 12, 2021 from SnapGene Server 1.1.58
            http://www.snapgene.com
FEATURES             Location/Qualifiers
     source          1..7672
                     /organism="synthetic DNA construct"
                     /mol_type="other DNA"
     primer_bind     complement(44..63)
                     /label=pRS-marker
                     /note="pRS vectors, use to sequence yeast selectable
                     marker"
     enhancer        235..614
                     /label=CMV enhancer
                     /note="human cytomegalovirus immediate early enhancer"
     promoter        615..818
                     /label=CMV promoter
                     /note="human cytomegalovirus (CMV) immediate early
                     promoter"
     primer_bind     769..789
                     /label=CMV-F
                     /note="Human CMV immediate early promoter, forward primer"
     protein_bind    820..838
                     /gene="tetO"
                     /label=tet operator
                     /bound_moiety="tetracycline repressor TetR"
                     /note="bacterial operator O2 for the tetR and tetA genes"
     protein_bind    841..859
                     /gene="tetO"
                     /label=tet operator
                     /bound_moiety="tetracycline repressor TetR"
                     /note="bacterial operator O2 for the tetR and tetA genes"
     primer_bind     869..893
                     /label=LNCX
                     /note="Human CMV promoter, forward primer"
     CDS             996..1013
                     /codon_start=1
                     /product="6xHis affinity tag"
                     /label=6xHis
                     /translation="HHHHHH"
     primer_bind     complement(3624..3641)
                     /label=BGH-rev
                     /note="Bovine growth hormone terminator, reverse primer.
                     Also called BGH reverse"
     polyA_signal    3630..3854
                     /label=bGH poly(A) signal
                     /note="bovine growth hormone polyadenylation signal"
     primer_bind     complement(3987..4006)
                     /label=F1ori-R
                     /note="F1 origin, reverse primer"
     protein_bind    4138..4185
                     /label=FRT
                     /bound_moiety="FLP recombinase from the Saccharomyces
                     cerevisiae 2u plasmid"
                     /note="FLP-mediated recombination occurs in the 8-bp core
                     sequence TCTAGAAA (Turan and Bode, 2011)."
     CDS             4193..5215
                     /codon_start=1
                     /gene="aph(4)-Ia"
                     /product="aminoglycoside phosphotransferase from E. coli"
                     /label=HygR
                     /note="confers resistance to hygromycin"
                     /translation="KKPELTATSVEKFLIEKFDSVSDLMQLSEGEESRAFSFDVGGRGY
                     VLRVNSCADGFYKDRYVYRHFASAALPIPEVLDIGEFSESLTYCISRRAQGVTLQDLPE
                     TELPAVLQPVAEAMDAIAAADLSQTSGFGPFGPQGIGQYTTWRDFICAIADPHVYHWQT
                     VMDDTVSASVAQALDELMLWAEDCPEVRHLVHADFGSNNVLTDNGRITAVIDWSEAMFG
                     DSQYEVANIFFWRPWLACMEQQTRYFERRHPELAGSPRLRAYMLRIGLDQLYQSLVDGN
                     FDDAAWAQGRCDAIVRSGAGTVGRTQIARRSAAVWTDGCVEVLADSGNRRPSTRPRAKE
                     "
     polyA_signal    5345..5466
                     /label=SV40 poly(A) signal
                     /note="SV40 polyadenylation signal"
     primer_bind     complement(5382..5401)
                     /label=SV40pA-R
                     /note="SV40 polyA, reverse primer"
     primer_bind     5436..5455
                     /label=EBV-rev
                     /note="SV40 polyA terminator, reverse primer"
     primer_bind     complement(5515..5531)
                     /label=M13 rev
                     /note="common sequencing primer, one of multiple similar
                     variants"
     primer_bind     complement(5515..5531)
                     /label=M13 Reverse
                     /note="In lacZ gene. Also called M13-rev"
     primer_bind     complement(5528..5550)
                     /label=M13/pUC Reverse
                     /note="In lacZ gene"
     protein_bind    5539..5555
                     /label=lac operator
                     /bound_moiety="lac repressor encoded by lacI"
                     /note="The lac repressor binds to the lac operator to
                     inhibit transcription in E. coli. This inhibition can be
                     relieved by adding lactose or
                     isopropyl-beta-D-thiogalactopyranoside (IPTG)."
     promoter        complement(5563..5593)
                     /label=lac promoter
                     /note="promoter for the E. coli lac operon"
     protein_bind    5608..5629
                     /label=CAP binding site
                     /bound_moiety="E. coli catabolite activator protein"
                     /note="CAP binding activates transcription in the presence
                     of cAMP."
     primer_bind     complement(5746..5763)
                     /label=L4440
                     /note="L4440 vector, forward primer"
     rep_origin      complement(5917..6505)
                     /direction=LEFT
                     /label=ori
                     /note="high-copy-number ColE1/pMB1/pBR322/pUC origin of
                     replication"
     primer_bind     complement(5997..6016)
                     /label=pBR322ori-F
                     /note="pBR322 origin, forward primer"
     CDS             complement(6676..7536)
                     /codon_start=1
                     /gene="bla"
                     /product="beta-lactamase"
                     /label=AmpR
                     /note="confers resistance to ampicillin, carbenicillin, and
                     related antibiotics"
                     /translation="MSIQHFRVALIPFFAAFCLPVFAHPETLVKVKDAEDQLGARVGYI
                     ELDLNSGKILESFRPEERFPMMSTFKVLLCGAVLSRIDAGQEQLGRRIHYSQNDLVEYS
                     PVTEKHLTDGMTVRELCSAAITMSDNTAANLLLTTIGGPKELTAFLHNMGDHVTRLDRW
                     EPELNEAIPNDERDTTMPVAMATTLRKLLTGELLTLASRQQLIDWMEADKVAGPLLRSA
                     LPAGWFIADKSGAGERGSRGIIAALGPDGKPSRIVVIYTTGSQATMDERNRQIAEIGAS
                     LIKHW"
     primer_bind     7299..7318
                     /label=Amp-R
                     /note="Ampicillin resistance gene, reverse primer"
     promoter        complement(7537..7641)
                     /gene="bla"
                     /label=AmpR promoter
ORIGIN
        1 gacggatcgg gagatctccc gatcccctat ggtgcactct cagtacaatc tgctctgatg
       61 ccgcatagtt aagccagtat ctgctccctg cttgtgtgtt ggaggtcgct gagtagtgcg
      121 cgagcaaaat ttaagctaca acaaggcaag gcttgaccga caattgcatg aagaatctgc
      181 ttagggttag gcgttttgcg ctgcttcgcg atgtacgggc cagatatacg cgttgacatt
      241 gattattgac tagttattaa tagtaatcaa ttacggggtc attagttcat agcccatata
      301 tggagttccg cgttacataa cttacggtaa atggcccgcc tggctgaccg cccaacgacc
      361 cccgcccatt gacgtcaata atgacgtatg ttcccatagt aacgccaata gggactttcc
      421 attgacgtca atgggtggag tatttacggt aaactgccca cttggcagta catcaagtgt
      481 atcatatgcc aagtacgccc cctattgacg tcaatgacgg taaatggccc gcctggcatt
      541 atgcccagta catgacctta tgggactttc ctacttggca gtacatctac gtattagtca
      601 tcgctattac catggtgatg cggttttggc agtacatcaa tgggcgtgga tagcggtttg
      661 actcacgggg atttccaagt ctccacccca ttgacgtcaa tgggagtttg ttttggcacc
      721 aaaatcaacg ggactttcca aaatgtcgta acaactccgc cccattgacg caaatgggcg
      781 gtaggcgtgt acggtgggag gtctatataa gcagagctct ccctatcagt gatagagatc
      841 tccctatcag tgatagagat cgtcgacgag ctcgtttagt gaaccgtcag atcgcctgga
      901 gacgccatcc acgctgtttt gacctccata gaagacaccg ggaccgatcc agcctccgga
      961 ctctagcgtt taaacttaag cttctgcaga ccatgcatca tcaccatcac catggatcca
     1021 ctagtccagt gtggtggaat tctgcagata tcaccatgtc tgtggttggc attgacctcg
     1081 gctttctcaa ctgctacatt gctgtcgcga gaagtggcgg catcgagacc atcgccaatg
     1141 agtacagcga caggtgtacc ccggcctgta tatcattggg atcaagaact cgagccattg
     1201 gaaatgcagc aaagagccag atagtcacga acgtaagaaa tacaattcat ggcttcaaaa
     1261 agcttcatgg gcgatcattt gatgatccca ttgtgcaaac tgaaaggatc aggcttccct
     1321 atgaactgca gaaaatgcct aatggaagtg caggagttaa ggtgcggtac ttagaggaag
     1381 agagaccttt tgcaattgag caagttactg gaatgctgtt agccaagctt aaagagactt
     1441 cagaaaatgc tttgaagaaa ccagtggctg actgtgtgat ttcaattcct agctttttta
     1501 ctgatgccga gagaagatct gtgatggctg cagcccaggt tgcaggctta aattgtttaa
     1561 ggttgatgaa tgaaactact gcagttgcac tggcgtatgg aatttataaa caggatcttc
     1621 ccccattaga tgagaaacca agaaatgtag tatttattga tatgggacat tctgcctatc
     1681 aggtcttggt ttgtgctttt aacaaaggaa aacttaaagt cttggctact acctttgatc
     1741 catatttggg tggcaggaac tttgatgagg ctttagtaga ctacttctgt gatgagttca
     1801 agaccaaata taagataaat gtgaaagaaa actctcgggc cttgttgcgt ttatatcagg
     1861 aatgtgaaaa actaaagaag ctaatgagtg caaatgcatc agatcttcca ttgaacattg
     1921 agtgtttcat gaatgacctt gatgtttcta gtaaaatgaa cagggctcaa tttgaacaac
     1981 tgtgtgcttc ccttttggcc agggttgaac cacctttaaa agcagtaatg gaacaagcta
     2041 acttacaacg tgaagacatt agtagtatag aaattgtagg aggagcaaca cgaattcctg
     2101 cagtgaaaga acaaatcact aaattctttc ttaaagacat aagtaccaca ttaaatgctg
     2161 atgaagctgt tgcaagagga tgtgcgttac agtgtgcgat tctctcacca gcatttaaag
     2221 tgcgtgaatt ttccataaca gaccttgttc cctattcaat cacattaagg tggaagacct
     2281 cttttgaaga tggaagtggg gaatgtgaag ttttctgtaa gaaccatcct gccccattct
     2341 caaaagtcat tactttccac aagaaggaac catttgaact agaagcattt tatactaatt
     2401 tacatgaagt gccttatcct gatgcaagaa ttgggagctt cactattcag aatgtttttc
     2461 cacagtctga tggtgatagt tccaaagtga aggttaaagt tcgtgttaac atccatggaa
     2521 tcttcagtgt ggctagcgca tcagtaattg agaagcaaaa tttggaaggc gatcacagtg
     2581 atgctccaat ggagacagaa acttcattta aaaatgaaaa caaagataat atggataaaa
     2641 tgcaggttga tcaagaagaa gggcatcaaa aatgtcatgc tgaacacact ccagaagagg
     2701 aaattgatca tacaggagcc aaaacaaagt cagctgtctc agacaaacaa gaccgattaa
     2761 atcagacact taaaaaagga aaagtcaaaa gtattgatct accgatccag agtagcctat
     2821 gtagacaact aggccaagat cttctcaaca gctacattga aaatgagggg aagatgatca
     2881 tgcaagataa gttagagaaa gaaagaaatg atgctaagaa tgccgttgaa gaatatgtat
     2941 atgattttag agacaggctg ggcactgtct atgaaaaatt catcactcca gaagacttga
     3001 gtaaactgtc tgcagtattg gaagacacag aaaattggct ttatgaagac ggagaggacc
     3061 aacctaaaca agtttatgtg gataagcttc aagaactaaa gaaatacggc cagcctattc
     3121 aaatgaagta catggagcat gaagagagac caaaagcctt aaatgacttg ggaaaaaaga
     3181 tccaacttgt catgaaagtg atagaagctt atagaaacaa ggatgaaaga tatgatcatc
     3241 tggatcctac tgaaatggaa aaggttgaaa aatgtatcag tgatgccatg agttggctga
     3301 atagtaagat gaatgcacag aacaaactaa gtctcactca agatcctgtg gtaaaagttt
     3361 cagaaatagt agcaaagtca aaggaactgg ataatttctg taaccccatc atttacaagc
     3421 ccaaaccaaa agcagaagtt cctgaagaca aaccaaaagc taatagtgaa cacaatggcc
     3481 caatggatgg acagagtgga actgaaacta aatcagattc aacaaaagac agctcacagc
     3541 atactaaatc ctctggagag atggaagtgg actaagtctg cggccgctcg agtctagagg
     3601 gcccgtttaa acccgctgat cagcctcgac tgtgccttct agttgccagc catctgttgt
     3661 ttgcccctcc cccgtgcctt ccttgaccct ggaaggtgcc actcccactg tcctttccta
     3721 ataaaatgag gaaattgcat cgcattgtct gagtaggtgt cattctattc tggggggtgg
     3781 ggtggggcag gacagcaagg gggaggattg ggaagacaat agcaggcatg ctggggatgc
     3841 ggtgggctct atggcttctg aggcggaaag aaccagctgg ggctctaggg ggtatccccn
     3901 nnnnnnnnnn nnnnnnnnnn nnnnnnnnnn nnnnnnnnnn nnnnnnnnnn nnnnnnnnnn
     3961 nnnnnnnnnn nnnnnnnnnn nnnnnnnnnn nnnnnnnnnn nnnnnnnnnn nnnnnnnnnn
     4021 nnncnnnnnn nnnnnnnnnn nnnnnnnnnn nnnnnnnnnn nnnnnnnnnn nnnnnnnnnn
     4081 nnnnnnnnnn nnnnnnnnnn nnnnnnnnnn nnnnnagggt gatggttcac gtacctagaa
     4141 gttcctattc cgaagttcct attctctaga aagtatagga acttccttgg ccaaaaagcc
     4201 tgaactcacc gcgacgtctg tcgagaagtt tctgatcgaa aagttcgaca gcgtctccga
     4261 cctgatgcag ctctcggagg gcgaagaatc tcgtgctttc agcttcgatg taggagggcg
     4321 tggatatgtc ctgcgggtaa atagctgcgc cgatggtttc tacaaagatc gttatgttta
     4381 tcggcacttt gcatcggccg cgctcccgat tccggaagtg cttgacattg gggaattcag
     4441 cgagagcctg acctattgca tctcccgccg tgcacagggt gtcacgttgc aagacctgcc
     4501 tgaaaccgaa ctgcccgctg ttctgcagcc ggtcgcggag gccatggatg cgatcgctgc
     4561 ggccgatctt agccagacga gcgggttcgg cccattcgga ccgcaaggaa tcggtcaata
     4621 cactacatgg cgtgatttca tatgcgcgat tgctgatccc catgtgtatc actggcaaac
     4681 tgtgatggac gacaccgtca gtgcgtccgt cgcgcaggct ctcgatgagc tgatgctttg
     4741 ggccgaggac tgccccgaag tccggcacct cgtgcacgcg gatttcggct ccaacaatgt
     4801 cctgacggac aatggccgca taacagcggt cattgactgg agcgaggcga tgttcgggga
     4861 ttcccaatac gaggtcgcca acatcttctt ctggaggccg tggttggctt gtatggagca
     4921 gcagacgcgc tacttcgagc ggaggcatcc ggagcttgca ggatcgccgc ggctccgggc
     4981 gtatatgctc cgcattggtc ttgaccaact ctatcagagc ttggttgacg gcaatttcga
     5041 tgatgcagct tgggcgcagg gtcgatgcga cgcaatcgtc cgatccggag ccgggactgt
     5101 cgggcgtaca caaatcgccc gcagaagcgc ggccgtctgg accgatggct gtgtagaagt
     5161 actcgccgat agtggaaacc gacgccccag cactcgtccg agggcaaagg aatagcacgt
     5221 actacgagat ttcgattcca ccgccgcctt ctatgaaagg ttgggcttcg gaatcgtttt
     5281 ccgggacgcc ggctggatga tcctccagcg cggggatctc atgctggagt tcttcgccca
     5341 ccccaacttg tttattgcag cttataatgg ttacaaataa agcaatagca tcacaaattt
     5401 cacaaataaa gcattttttt cactgcattc tagttgtggt ttgtccaaac tcatcaatgt
     5461 atcttatcat gtctgtatac cgtcgacctc tagctagagc ttggcgtaat catggtcata
     5521 gctgtttcct gtgtgaaatt gttatccgct cacaattcca cacaacatac gagccggaag
     5581 cataaagtgt aaagcctggg gtgcctaatg agtgagctaa ctcacattaa ttgcgttgcg
     5641 ctcactgccc gctttccagt cgggaaacct gtcgtgccag ctgcattaat gaatcggcca
     5701 acgcgcgggg agaggcggtt tgcgtattgg gcgctcttcc gcttcctcgc tcactgactc
     5761 gctgcgctcg gtcgttcggc tgcggcgagc ggtatcagct cactcaaagg cggtaatacg
     5821 gttatccaca gaatcagggg ataacgcagg aaagaacatg tgagcaaaag gccagcaaaa
     5881 ggccaggaac cgtaaaaagg ccgcgttgct ggcgtttttc cataggctcc gcccccctga
     5941 cgagcatcac aaaaatcgac gctcaagtca gaggtggcga aacccgacag gactataaag
     6001 ataccaggcg tttccccctg gaagctccct cgtgcgctct cctgttccga ccctgccgct
     6061 taccggatac ctgtccgcct ttctcccttc gggaagcgtg gcgctttctc atagctcacg
     6121 ctgtaggtat ctcagttcgg tgtaggtcgt tcgctccaag ctgggctgtg tgcacgaacc
     6181 ccccgttcag cccgaccgct gcgccttatc cggtaactat cgtcttgagt ccaacccggt
     6241 aagacacgac ttatcgccac tggcagcagc cactggtaac aggattagca gagcgaggta
     6301 tgtaggcggt gctacagagt tcttgaagtg gtggcctaac tacggctaca ctagaagaac
     6361 agtatttggt atctgcgctc tgctgaagcc agttaccttc ggaaaaagag ttggtagctc
     6421 ttgatccggc aaacaaacca ccgctggtag cggtggtttt tttgtttgca agcagcagat
     6481 tacgcgcaga aaaaaaggat ctcaagaaga tcctttgatc ttttctacgg ggtctgacgc
     6541 tcagtggaac gaaaactcac gttaagggat tttggtcatg agattatcaa aaaggatctt
     6601 cacctagatc cttttaaatt aaaaatgaag ttttaaatca atctaaagta tatatgagta
     6661 aacttggtct gacagttacc aatgcttaat cagtgaggca cctatctcag cgatctgtct
     6721 atttcgttca tccatagttg cctgactccc cgtcgtgtag ataactacga tacgggaggg
     6781 cttaccatct ggccccagtg ctgcaatgat accgcgagac ccacgctcac cggctccaga
     6841 tttatcagca ataaaccagc cagccggaag ggccgagcgc agaagtggtc ctgcaacttt
     6901 atccgcctcc atccagtcta ttaattgttg ccgggaagct agagtaagta gttcgccagt
     6961 taatagtttg cgcaacgttg ttgccattgc tacaggcatc gtggtgtcac gctcgtcgtt
     7021 tggtatggct tcattcagct ccggttccca acgatcaagg cgagttacat gatcccccat
     7081 gttgtgcaaa aaagcggtta gctccttcgg tcctccgatc gttgtcagaa gtaagttggc
     7141 cgcagtgtta tcactcatgg ttatggcagc actgcataat tctcttactg tcatgccatc
     7201 cgtaagatgc ttttctgtga ctggtgagta ctcaaccaag tcattctgag aatagtgtat
     7261 gcggcgaccg agttgctctt gcccggcgtc aatacgggat aataccgcgc cacatagcag
     7321 aactttaaaa gtgctcatca ttggaaaacg ttcttcgggg cgaaaactct caaggatctt
     7381 accgctgttg agatccagtt cgatgtaacc cactcgtgca cccaactgat cttcagcatc
     7441 ttttactttc accagcgttt ctgggtgagc aaaaacagga aggcaaaatg ccgcaaaaaa
     7501 gggaataagg gcgacacgga aatgttgaat actcatactc ttcctttttc aatattattg
     7561 aagcatttat cagggttatt gtctcatgag cggatacata tttgaatgta tttagaaaaa
     7621 taaacaaata ggggttccgc gcacatttcc ccgaaaagtg ccacctgacg tc
//
