[The description below was written by a language model from this plasmid's Addgene catalogue record and the feature table of its GenBank file.]
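Description:
pcDNA5/FRT/TO HIS HSPH3 is a mammalian expression plasmid of about 7.7 kb, built on the commercial pcDNA5/FRT/TO backbone. It carries the human HSPA4L cDNA (also called HSPH3, APG-1 or Osp94), a member of the HSP110 family of heat shock proteins. It is maintained in E. coli through a high-copy ColE1/pUC-type origin and an ampicillin resistance gene (bla) under its own promoter. The roughly 2.6 kb insert was cloned between EcoRV and NotI sites, both retained, downstream of a backbone-encoded 6xHis tag, so the protein is produced with an N-terminal His tag. The feature table annotates the tag but not the HSPA4L coding region itself, which lies in the unannotated stretch between the tag and the bGH polyadenylation signal.

Expression is driven by the CMV immediate-early enhancer and promoter followed by two tet operator (O2) sites. In cells that express the Tet repressor, transcription is held off until tetracycline or doxycycline is added; in cells lacking the repressor the promoter acts constitutively. Downstream, an FRT site sits directly ahead of a hygromycin resistance coding sequence with an SV40 poly(A) signal, and no promoter for it is annotated. This layout supports FLP-mediated integration into a host line with a matching genomic FRT site, where correct recombination is expected to activate hygromycin resistance and yield isogenic, single-site stable lines.

The plasmid belongs to a human HSPH/HSPA/DNAJ chaperone expression library. The cDNAs were amplified from a pooled reference RNA from ten cell lines and were verified only for gene identity, so the depositor cautions that polymorphisms with possible functional consequences may be present.
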