Addgene plasmid #19536: pcDNA5/FRT/TO HIS HSPH3
Depositing lab: Harm Kampinga. Publication: Computational analysis of the human HSPH/HSPA/DNAJ family and cloning of a human HSPH/HSPA/DNAJ expression library. Hageman J, Kampinga HH. Cell Stress Chaperones. 2009 Jan;14(1):1-21. doi: 10.1007/s12192-008-0060-2. Epub 2008 Aug 7. PubMed 18686016.
Backbone
  Vector backbone: pcDNA5/FRT/TO
  Backbone manufacturer: Invitrogen
  Backbone size w/o insert (bp): 5137
  Vector type: Mammalian Expression
  Selectable markers: Hygromycin
Growth in bacteria
  Bacterial resistance: Ampicillin, 100 μg/mL
  Growth temperature: 37°C
  Growth strain: DH5alpha
  Copy number: High Copy
Gene/Insert
  Gene/Insert name: heat shock 70kDa protein 4-like (alt names: HSPH3; HSPA4L, APG-1; Osp94)
  Species: H. sapiens (human)
  Insert size (bp): 2582
  Entrez Gene: HSPA4L (a.k.a. APG-1, HSPH3, Osp94)
  Tag / fusion protein: His (N terminal on backbone)
  Cloning method: Restriction Enzyme; 5′ cloning site EcoRV (not destroyed); 3′ cloning site NotI (not destroyed)
  Sequencing primers: 5′ LNCX; 3′ BGH-rev
Terms and licenses: Academic/Nonprofit Terms; Industry Terms: Not Available to Industry
Depositor comments: Part of the HSP110 gene family Disclaimer: For cloning the various HSP genes, the Stratagene reference RNA for cDNA synthesis was used and genes were amplified from this mixture that originates from 10 different cell lines from different somatic origin and ultimately coming from 10 different individuals. This strategy was used to maximize the chance for the presence of individual HSP transcripts. Users must be aware that this mixture thus represents 20 complete haploid genomes, meaning that for each individual gene there might be polymorphisms that could potentially have functional consequences. The library was sequence verified only for the presence of the correct gene.
How to cite: pcDNA5/FRT/TO HIS HSPH3 was a gift from Harm Kampinga (Addgene plasmid # 19536 ; http://n2t.net/addgene:19536 ; RRID:Addgene_19536)
