>Addgene plasmid #19536 | pcDNA5/FRT/TO HIS HSPH3 | addgene partial sequence | sequence record 25313 | 19536 with LNCX
NNNNNNNNNNNNNNCTGTTTTGANCTCCATAGAAGANACCGGGACCGATCCAGCCTCCGGACTCTAGCGT
TTAAACTTAAGCTTCTGCAGACCATGCATCATCACCATCACCATGGATCCACTAGTCCAGTGTGGTGGAA
TTCTGCAGATATCACCATGTCTGTGGTTGGCATTGACCTCGGCTTTCTCAACTGCTGCATTGCTGTCGCG
AGAAGTGGCGGCATCGAGACCATCGCCAATGAGTACAGCGACAGGTGTACCCCGGCCTGTATATCATTGG
GATCAAGAACTCGAGCCATTGGAAATGCAGCAAAGAGCCAGATAGTCACGAACGTAAGAAATACAATTCA
TGGCTTCAAAAAGCTTCATGGGCGATCATTTGATGATCCCATTGTGCAAACTGAAAGGATCAGGCTTCCC
TATGAACTGCAGAAAATGCCTAATGGAAGTGCAGGAGTTAAGGTGCGGTACTTAGAGGAAGAGAGACCTT
TTGCAATTGAGCAAGTTACTGGAATGCTGTTAGCCAAGCTTAAAGAGACTTCAGAAAATGCTTTGAAGAA
ACCAGTGGCTGACTGTGTGATTTCAATTCCTAGCTTTTTTACTGATGCCGAGAGAAGATCTGTGATGGCT
GCAGCCCAGGTTGCAGGCTTAAATTGNTTANNGTTGATGAATGANNNNANTGCAGTTGCNCT
